Addgene plasmid #112651: p415 Glo3
Purpose: Expression S.cerevisiae
Depositing lab: Blanche Schwappach. Depositing organization: Universitaetsmedizin Goettingen. Publication: Dissection of GTPase-activating proteins reveals functional asymmetry in the COPI coat of budding yeast. Arakel EC, Huranova M, Estrada AF, Rau EM, Spang A, Schwappach B. J Cell Sci. 2019 Aug 29;132(16). pii: jcs.232124. doi: 10.1242/jcs.232124. PubMed 31331965.
Backbone
  Vector backbone: P415 Met25
  Vector type: Yeast Expression
  Selectable markers: LEU2
Growth in bacteria
  Bacterial resistance: Ampicillin, 100 μg/mL
  Growth temperature: 37°C
  Growth strain: DH5alpha
  Copy number: Unknown
Gene/Insert
  Gene/Insert name: Glo3 (alt name: YER122C)
  Species: S. cerevisiae (budding yeast)
  Insert size (bp): 1482
  Promoter: Met25
  Cloning method: Restriction Enzyme; 5′ cloning site BamH1 (not destroyed); 3′ cloning site Xma1 (not destroyed)
  Sequencing primers: 5′ GGCACCTTGTCCAATTGAACACGCTCGATG; 3′ TTTTCAGTATAATGTTACATGCGTACACGC
Terms and licenses: Academic/Nonprofit Terms; Industry Terms: Not Available to Industry
How to cite: p415 Glo3 was a gift from Blanche Schwappach (Addgene plasmid # 112651 ; http://n2t.net/addgene:112651 ; RRID:Addgene_112651)
