[The description below was written by a language model from this plasmid's Addgene catalogue record and pLannotate feature annotations shown in this document.]
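Description:
p415 Glo3 is a yeast–E. coli shuttle plasmid for expressing the Saccharomyces cerevisiae GLO3 gene (YER122C) in budding yeast. It is built on the p415 Met25 backbone, a centromeric vector. The annotated CEN/ARS element (CEN6 fused to an autonomously replicating sequence) provides replication and stable mitotic segregation at low copy number in yeast. The LEU2 gene, under its own promoter, allows selection by leucine prototrophy in leu2 strains. In E. coli the plasmid is propagated through a high-copy ColE1/pUC-type origin and selected with ampicillin via the β-lactamase gene. An f1 origin and remnants of the pBluescript-derived lac/lacZα region, with flanking T3 and T7 promoters, are also present as backbone carry-over. The sequenced record is about 8.1 kb.

The expression cassette places the full GLO3 open reading frame (roughly 1.5 kb) between the MET17 (MET25) promoter and the CYC1 transcription terminator. The insert was cloned by restriction digestion into the BamHI and XmaI sites of the polylinker, and both sites were retained. The MET25 promoter is repressed by methionine, so expression can be adjusted through the methionine content of the medium. No epitope tag or reporter fusion is annotated, so the insert appears to encode untagged Glo3.

Glo3 is a GTPase-activating protein for ARF-family GTPases and acts in retrograde Golgi-to-ER vesicular transport. The associated publication concerns the dissection of ArfGAPs and functional asymmetry in the yeast COPI coat. This suggests use for regulated, plasmid-borne Glo3 expression in functional studies, although the record states the purpose only as expression in S. cerevisiae.
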