Features (pLannotate 1.2.2; 24 found; start..end, strand, type, name):
      8..100     +  CDS            lacI (fragment): lac repressor; lacI; The lac repressor binds to the lac operator to inhibit transcription in E. coli. This inhibition can be relieved by adding lactose or isopropyl-β-D-thiogalactopyranoside (IPTG).
    113..134     +  protein_bind   CAP binding site: CAP binding activates transcription in the presence of cAMP. E. coli catabolite activator protein
    149..179     +  promoter       lac promoter: promoter for the E. coli lac operon
    187..203     +  protein_bind   lac operator: The lac repressor binds to the lac operator to inhibit transcription in E. coli. This inhibition can be relieved by adding lactose or isopropyl-β-D-thiogalactopyranoside (IPTG). lac repressor encoded by lacI
    248..266     +  promoter       T3 promoter: promoter for bacteriophage T3 RNA polymerase
    317..666     +  promoter       MET17 promoter: S. cerevisiae MET17; expression is repressed by methionine; MET15; MET25
    666..684     +  misc_feature   MCS (fragment): pBluescript multiple cloning site
    688..2166    +  CDS            GLO3: GLO3_YEAST - Experimental evidence at protein level: Swiss-Prot protein existence level 1. GTPase-activating protein for the ADP ribosylation factor (ARF) family. Involved in retrograde vesicular transport from the Golgi to the endoplasmic reticulum. From Saccharomyces cerevisiae (strain ATCC 204508 / S288c) (Baker's yeast).
   2172..2224    +  misc_feature   MCS (fragment): pBluescript multiple cloning site
   2225..2472    +  terminator     CYC1 terminator: S. cerevisiae CYC1; transcription terminator for CYC1
   2491..2509    -  promoter       T7 promoter: promoter for bacteriophage T7 RNA polymerase
   2517..2672    +  CDS            lacZα (fragment): LacZα fragment of β-galactosidase; lacZ fragment
   2676..3104    +  rep_origin     f1 ori (sequence partly withheld): f1 bacteriophage origin of replication; arrow indicates direction of (+) strand synthesis
   3132..3184    -  misc_feature   bom (fragment): basis of mobility region from pBR322
   3215..3292    +  CDS            YO192_YEAST (fragment): Experimental evidence at protein level: Swiss-Prot protein existence level 1. From Saccharomyces cerevisiae (strain ATCC 204508 / S288c) (Baker's yeast).
   3432..3839    +  promoter       LEU2 promoter: S. cerevisiae LEU2
   3840..4934    +  CDS            LEU2: 3-isopropylmalate dehydrogenase, required for leucine biosynthesis; S. cerevisiae LEU2; yeast auxotrophic marker
   5296..5412    -  CDS            NFS1 (fragment): NFS1_YEAST - Also known as SPL1 From Saccharomyces cerevisiae (strain ATCC 204508 / S288c) (Baker's yeast).
   5411..5461    -  misc_feature   bom (fragment): basis of mobility region from pBR322
   5563..5598    -  CDS            rop (fragment): Rop protein, which maintains plasmids at low copy number; rop
   5667..6170    -  misc_feature   CEN/ARS: S. cerevisiae CEN6 centromere fused to an autonomously replicating sequence
   6207..6311    +  promoter       AmpR promoter: bla
   6312..7172    +  CDS            AmpR: β-lactamase; bla; confers resistance to ampicillin, carbenicillin, and related antibiotics
   7343..7931    +  rep_origin     ori: high-copy-number ColE1/pMB1/pBR322/pUC origin of replication
>Addgene plasmid #112651 | p415 Glo3 | addgene full sequence | sequence record 256190 | Addgene NGS Result
CGGAAGAGCGCCCAATACGCAAACCGCCTCTCCCCGCGCGTTGGCCGATTCATTAATGCAGCTGGCACGA
CAGGTTTCCCGACTGGAAAGCGGGCAGTGAGCGCAACGCAATTAATGTGAGTTAGCTCACTCATTAGGCA
CCCCAGGCTTTACACTTTATGCTTCCGGCTCGTATGTTGTGTGGAATTGTGAGCGGATAACAATTTCACA
CAGGAAACAGCTATGACCATGATTACGCCAAGCGCGCAATTAACCCTCACTAAAGGGAACAAAAGCTGGA
GCTCCGGATGCAAGGGTTCGAATCCCTTAGCTCTCATTATTTTTTGCTTTTTCTCTTGAGGTCACATGAT
CGCAAAATGGCAAATGGCACGTGAAGCTGTCGATATTGGGGAACTGTGGTGGTTGGCAAATGACTAATTA
AGTTAGTCAAGGCGCCATCCTCATGAAAACTGTGTAACATAATAACCGAAGTGTCGAAAAGGTGGCACCT
TGTCCAATTGAACACGCTCGATGAAAAAAATAAGATATATATAAGGTTAAGTAAAGCGTCTGTTAGAAAG
GAAGTTTTTCCTTTTTCTTGCTCTCTTGTCTTTTCATCTACTATTTCCTTCGTGTAATACAGGGTCGTCA
GATACATAGATACAATTCTATTACCCCCATCCATACTCTAGAACTAGTGGATCCGCGATGAGTAACGATG
AAGGAGAAACATTTGCCACGGAACAGACTACTCAACAAGTCTTTCAGAAGCTAGGTAGCAACATGGAAAA
TCGAGTTTGTTTTGATTGTGGTAACAAGAATCCTACTTGGACTTCGGTACCTTTTGGTGTGATGCTGTGT
ATTCAATGCTCTGCTGTGCATAGAAACATGGGTGTTCATATCACCTTTGTAAAGTCTTCTACATTAGATA
AATGGACAATTAACAATTTAAGAAGGTTTAAGTTGGGCGGGAACCATAAGGCTCGTGATTTTTTCTTAAA
GAACAATGGGAAACAGCTACTAAATACAGCAAATGTTGACGCGAAAACAAAATATACGAGCCCTGTTGCT
AAGAAATATAAGATACATCTCGACAAGAAGGTTCAAAAGGATATGGAGTTATACCCATCAGAATTAGTCT
TGAACGGTCAAGATTCTTCGGACTCACCGTTGGACACCGATTCAGACGCTTCCAGGTCGACTTCCAAAGA
AAATAGTGTTGACGATTTTTTCTCTAATTGGCAAAAACCAAGCTCCAATTCCAGTTCTAAACTCAATGTA
AATACAGGCTCTCTCGCCCCAAAAAACAACACCACAGGCAGCACACCCAAGACCACTGTCACTAAAACGA
GAAGTTCCATCTTAACGGCTAGCAGAAAGAAACCGGTATTAAACTCGCAAGATAAAAAGAAACATTCAAT
TTTGTCTTCGTCAAGAAAGCCCACTAGACTAACCGCAAAGAAAGTCGACAAATCACAGGCAGAAGACTTG
TTTGATCAATTTAAAAAAGAGGCTCAACAAGAAAAGGAGGACGAGTTCACTAATTCGTCTTCTAGCACCA
AAATTAGACAAAATGATTACGATTCCCAATTTATGAATAACAGTAAAGGCAACAATAATAACAGTATAGA
TGATATTAATACCCAGCCTGATGAATTCAATGATTTTTTAAATGACACTTCAAACAGCTTCGACACAACT
AGAAAAGAACAGCAAGATACTTTAACACCCAAGTTTGCCAAATTGGGATTTGGTATGACCATGAATGACG
CCAATGATTTGGCAAAGCAACAAAAAGAATCTCAGAAAATAGCTCAGGGACCAAGATATACGGGCAGAAT
CGCGGAAAGGTACGGCACACAAAAAGCTATATCATCTGATCAATTATTTGGTCGTGGCTCATTTGATGAA
GCAGCAAACAGGGAAGCGCATGACAAGTTGAAAACATTTGACAATGCTACATCAATTTCCTCTTCTTCAT
ACTTTGGAGAAGATAAAGAAGTGGATGAATTTGGTAATCCCATCAATAGTAGTGGAAGTGGAGCAGGGAA
TTTTGATGGCCGTAATTCTAATAACGGTTTCATCGATTTTAATGCCTCCGCAGATGATGAATTGCAGATG
TTGAGAGACGTTGTAGAACAGGGTGCTGAAAAACTCGGTAGTTATTTAAGGGACTACTTAAGAAAATAAT
CCCCCCGGGCTGCAGGAATTCGATATCAAGCTTATCGATACCGTCGACCTCGAGTCATGTAATTAGTTAT
GTCACGCTTACATTCACGCCCTCCCCCCACATCCGCTCTAACCGAAAAGGAAGGAGTTAGACAACCTGAA
GTCTAGGTCCCTATTTATTTTTTTATAGTTATGTTAGTATTAAGAACGTTATTTATATTTCAAATTTTTC
TTTTTTTTCTGTACAGACGCGTGTACGCATGTAACATTATACTGAAAACCTTGCTTGAGAAGGTTTTGGG
ACGCTCGAAGGCTTTAATTTGCGGCCGGTACCCAATTCGCCCTATAGTGAGTCGTATTACGCGCGCTCAC
TGGCCGTCGTTTTACAACGTCGTGACTGGGAAAACCCTGGCGTTACCCAACTTAATCGCCTTGCAGCACA
TCCCCCTTTCGCCAGCTGGCGTAATAGCGAAGAGGCCCGCACCGATCGCCCTTCCCAACAGTTGCGCAGC
CTGAATGGCGAATGG
[124 nt withheld, positions 2676-2799]
C
[91 nt withheld, positions 2801-2891]
A
[49 nt withheld, positions 2893-2941]
CCTTTGACGTTGGAGTCCACGTTCTTT
[37 nt withheld, positions 2969-3005]
ACCCTATCTCGGTCTATTCTTTTGATTTATAAGGGATTTTGCCGATTTCGGCCTATTGGTTAAAAAATGA
GCTGATTTAACAAAAATTTAACGCGAATTTTAACAAAATATTAACGCTTACAATTTCCTGATGCGGTATT
TTCTCCTTACGCATCTGTGCGGTATTTCACACCGCATATCGACCGGTCGAGGAGAACTTCTAGTATATCT
ACATACCTAATATTATTGCCTTATTAAAAATGGAATCCCAACAATTACATCAAAATCCACATTCTCTTCA
AAATCAATTGTCCTGTACTTCCTTGTTCATGTGTGTTCAAAAACGTTATATTTATAGGATAATTATACTC
TATTTCTCAACAAGTAATTGGTTGTTTGGCCGAGCGGTCTAAGGCGCCTGATTCAAGAAATATCTTGACC
GCAGTTAACTGTGGGAATACTCAGGTATCGTAAGATGCAAGAGTTCGAATCTCTTAGCAACCATTATTTT
TTTCCTCAACATAACGAGAACACACAGGGGCGCTATCGCACAGAATCAAATTCGATGACTGGAAATTTTT
TGTTAATTTCAGAGGTCGCCTGACGCATATACCTTTTTCAACTGAAAAATTGGGAGAAAAAGGAAAGGTG
AGAGCGCCGGAACCGGCTTTTCATATAGAATAGAGAAGCGTTCATGACTAAATGCTTGCATCACAATACT
TGAAGTTGACAATATTATTTAAGGACCTATTGTTTTTTCCAATAGGTGGTTAGCAATCGTCTTACTTTCT
AACTTTTCTTACCTTTTACATTTCAGCAATATATATATATATATTTCAAGGATATACCATTCTAATGTCT
GCCCCTAAGAAGATCGTCGTTTTGCCAGGTGACCACGTTGGTCAAGAAATCACAGCCGAAGCCATTAAGG
TTCTTAAAGCTATTTCTGATGTTCGTTCCAATGTCAAGTTCGATTTCGAAAATCATTTAATTGGTGGTGC
TGCTATCGATGCTACAGGTGTTCCACTTCCAGATGAGGCGCTGGAAGCCTCCAAGAAGGCTGATGCCGTT
TTGTTAGGTGCTGTGGGTGGTCCTAAATGGGGTACCGGTAGTGTTAGACCTGAACAAGGTTTACTAAAAA
TCCGTAAAGAACTTCAATTGTACGCCAACTTAAGACCATGTAACTTTGCATCCGACTCTCTTTTAGACTT
ATCTCCAATCAAGCCACAATTTGCTAAAGGTACTGACTTCGTTGTTGTCAGAGAATTAGTGGGAGGTATT
TACTTTGGTAAGAGAAAGGAAGACGATGGTGATGGTGTCGCTTGGGATAGTGAACAATACACCGTTCCAG
AAGTGCAAAGAATCACAAGAATGGCCGCTTTCATGGCCCTACAACATGAGCCACCATTGCCTATTTGGTC
CTTGGATAAAGCTAATGTTTTGGCCTCTTCAAGATTATGGAGAAAAACTGTGGAGGAAACCATCAAGAAC
GAATTCCCTACATTGAAGGTTCAACATCAATTGATTGATTCTGCCGCCATGATCCTAGTTAAGAACCCAA
CCCACCTAAATGGTATTATAATCACCAGCAACATGTTTGGTGATATCATCTCCGATGAAGCCTCCGTTAT
CCCAGGTTCCTTGGGTTTGTTGCCATCTGCGTCCTTGGCCTCTTTGCCAGACAAGAACACCGCATTTGGT
TTGTACGAACCATGCCACGGTTCTGCTCCAGATTTGCCAAAGAATAAGGTCAACCCTATCGCCACTATCT
TGTCTGCTGCAATGATGTTGAAATTGTCATTGAACTTGCCTGAAGAAGGTAAGGCCATTGAAGATGCAGT
TAAAAAGGTTTTGGATGCAGGTATCAGAACTGGTGATTTAGGTGGTTCCAACAGTACCACCGAAGTCGGT
GATGCTGTCGCCGAAGAAGTTAAGAAAATCCTTGCTTAAAAAGATTCTCTTTTTTTATGATATTTGTACA
TAAACTTTATAAATGAAATTCATAATAGAAACGACACGAAATTACAAAATGGAATATGTTCATAGGGTAG
ACGAAACTATATACGCAATCTACATACATTTATCAAGAAGGAGAAAAAGGAGGATGTAAAGGAATACAGG
TAAGCAAATTGATACTAATGGCTCAACGTGATAAGGAAAAAGAATTGCACTTTAACATTAATATTGACAA
GGAGGAGGGCACCACACAAAAAGTTAGGTGTAACAGAAAATCATGAAACTATGATTCCTAATTTATATAT
TGGAGGATTTTCTCTAAAAAAAAAAAAATACAACAAATAAAAAACACTCAATGACCTGACCATTTGATGG
AGTTTAAGTCAATACCTTCTTGAACCATTTCCCATAATGGTGAAAGTTCCCTCAAGAATTTTACTCTGTC
AGAAACGGCCTTAACGACGTAGTCGATATGGTGCACTCTCAGTACAATCTGCTCTGATGCCGCATAGTTA
AGCCAGCCCCGACACCCGCCAACACCCGCTGACGCGCCCTGACGGGCTTGTCTGCTCCCGGCATCCGCTT
ACAGACAAGCTGTGACCGTCTCCGGGAGCTGCATGTGTCAGAGGTTTTCACCGTCATCACCGAAACGCGC
GAGACGAAAGGGCCTCGTGATACGCCTATTTTTATAGGTTAATGTCATGATAATAATGGTTTCTTAGGAC
GGATCGCTTGCCTGTAACTTACACGCGCCTCGTATCTTTTAATGATGGAATAATTTGGGAATTTACTCTG
TGTTTATTTATTTTTATGTTTTGTATTTGGATTTTAGAAAGTAAATAAAGAAGGTAGAAGAGTTACGGAA
TGAAGAAAAAAAAATAAACAAAGGTTTAAAAAATTTCAACAAAAAGCGTACTTTACATATATATTTATTA
GACAAGAAAAGCAGATTAAATAGATATACATTCGATTAACGATAAGTAAAATGTAAAATCACAGGATTTT
CGTGTGTGGTCTTCTACACAGACAAGATGAAACAATTCGGCATTAATACCTGAGAGCAGGAAGAGCAAGA
TAAAAGGTAGTATTTGTTGGCGATCCCCCTAGAGTCTTTTACATCTTCGGAAAACAAAAACTATTTTTTC
TTTAATTTCTTTTTTTACTTTCTATTTTTAATTTATATATTTATATTAAAAAATTTAAATTATAATTATT
TTTATAGCACGTGATGAAAAGGACCCAGGTGGCACTTTTCGGGGAAATGTGCGCGGAACCCCTATTTGTT
TATTTTTCTAAATACATTCAAATATGTATCCGCTCATGAGACAATAACCCTGATAAATGCTTCAATAATA
TTGAAAAAGGAAGAGTATGAGTATTCAACATTTCCGTGTCGCCCTTATTCCCTTTTTTGCGGCATTTTGC
CTTCCTGTTTTTGCTCACCCAGAAACGCTGGTGAAAGTAAAAGATGCTGAAGATCAGTTGGGTGCACGAG
TGGGTTACATCGAACTGGATCTCAACAGCGGTAAGATCCTTGAGAGTTTTCGCCCCGAAGAACGTTTTCC
AATGATGAGCACTTTTAAAGTTCTGCTATGTGGCGCGGTATTATCCCGTATTGACGCCGGGCAAGAGCAA
CTCGGTCGCCGCATACACTATTCTCAGAATGACTTGGTTGAGTACTCACCAGTCACAGAAAAGCATCTTA
CGGATGGCATGACAGTAAGAGAATTATGCAGTGCTGCCATAACCATGAGTGATAACACTGCGGCCAACTT
ACTTCTGACAACGATCGGAGGACCGAAGGAGCTAACCGCTTTTTTGCACAACATGGGGGATCATGTAACT
CGCCTTGATCGTTGGGAACCGGAGCTGAATGAAGCCATACCAAACGACGAGCGTGACACCACGATGCCTG
TAGCAATGGCAACAACGTTGCGCAAACTATTAACTGGCGAACTACTTACTCTAGCTTCCCGGCAACAATT
AATAGACTGGATGGAGGCGGATAAAGTTGCAGGACCACTTCTGCGCTCGGCCCTTCCGGCTGGCTGGTTT
ATTGCTGATAAATCTGGAGCCGGTGAGCGTGGGTCTCGCGGTATCATTGCAGCACTGGGGCCAGATGGTA
AGCCCTCCCGTATCGTAGTTATCTACACGACGGGGAGTCAGGCAACTATGGATGAACGAAATAGACAGAT
CGCTGAGATAGGTGCCTCACTGATTAAGCATTGGTAACTGTCAGACCAAGTTTACTCATATATACTTTAG
ATTGATTTAAAACTTCATTTTTAATTTAAAAGGATCTAGGTGAAGATCCTTTTTGATAATCTCATGACCA
AAATCCCTTAACGTGAGTTTTCGTTCCACTGAGCGTCAGACCCCGTAGAAAAGATCAAAGGATCTTCTTG
AGATCCTTTTTTTCTGCGCGTAATCTGCTGCTTGCAAACAAAAAAACCACCGCTACCAGCGGTGGTTTGT
TTGCCGGATCAAGAGCTACCAACTCTTTTTCCGAAGGTAACTGGCTTCAGCAGAGCGCAGATACCAAATA
CTGTTCTTCTAGTGTAGCCGTAGTTAGGCCACCACTTCAAGAACTCTGTAGCACCGCCTACATACCTCGC
TCTGCTAATCCTGTTACCAGTGGCTGCTGCCAGTGGCGATAAGTCGTGTCTTACCGGGTTGGACTCAAGA
CGATAGTTACCGGATAAGGCGCAGCGGTCGGGCTGAACGGGGGGTTCGTGCACACAGCCCAGCTTGGAGC
GAACGACCTACACCGAACTGAGATACCTACAGCGTGAGCTATGAGAAAGCGCCACGCTTCCCGAAGGGAG
AAAGGCGGACAGGTATCCGGTAAGCGGCAGGGTCGGAACAGGAGAGCGCACGAGGGAGCTTCCAGGGGGA
AACGCCTGGTATCTTTATAGTCCTGTCGGGTTTCGCCACCTCTGACTTGAGCGTCGATTTTTGTGATGCT
CGTCAGGGGGGCGGAGCCTATGGAAAAACGCCAGCAACGCGGCCTTTTTACGGTTCCTGGCCTTTTGCTG
GCCTTTTGCTCACATGTTCTTTCCTGCGTTATCCCCTGATTCTGTGGATAACCGTATTACCGCCTTTGAG
TGAGCTGATACCGCTCGCCGCAGCCGAACGACCGAGCGCAGCGAGTCAGTGAGCGAGGAAG
